>Addgene plasmid #66977 | pcDNA3 Flag Erg | addgene partial sequence | sequence record 119186 | CMV-F 5'-CGCAAATGGGCGGTAGGCGTG-3'
CTATATAAGCAGAGCTCTCTGGCTAACTAGAGAACCCACTGCTTACTGGCTTATCGAAATTAATACGACT
CACTATAGGGAGACCCAAGCTTGGTACCGAGCTCGGATCCGCCAGCATGGACTACAAAGACGATGACGAC
AAGATCCAGACTGTACCTGACCCAGCAGCTCATATTAAGGAGGCCTTGTCAGTTGTGAGCGAGGACCAGT
CACTATTTGAGTGTGCCTACGGAACGCCACACCTGGCTAAGACAGAGATGACCGCATCCTCTTCCAGTGA
CTATGGCCAGACATCCAAGATGAGTCCCAGAGTCCCTCAGCAGGACTGGCTGTCTCAAGCCCCAGCCAGG
GTCACCATCAAGATGGAGTGCAACCCTAGTCAGGTGAATGGTTCCAGGAACTCACCTGATGAGTGCAGTG
TGAACAAAGGTGGGAAGATGGTGGGCAGCCCGGATACTGTGGGGATGAGCTACGGCAGCTACATGGAGGA
GAAGCATGTGCCGCCTCCCAATATGACCACAAATGAGCGCAGAGTGATCGTCCCTGCAGATCCTACTCTG
TGGAGCACAGACCATGTCCGACAGTGGCTGGAGTGGGCGGTGAAAGAATATGGCCTCCTCGATGTGGACG
TCTTACTATTTCAGAATATCGATGGGAAGGAGCTGTGCAAGATGACAAAGGATGACTTCCAGCGGCTCAC
GCCGAGCTACAATGCCGACATTCTTCTCTCACATCTCCACTACCTCAGAGAGACTCCCCTTCCACATCTG
ACTTCCGATGACGTTGATAAGGCTTTACAAAACTCTCCACGGTTAATGCATGCCAGAAACACAGGGGGTG
CAGCTTTTATTTTCCCAAATACTTCAGTATATCCCGAAGCTACGCAAAGAATTACAACTAGGCCAGATTT
ACCTTATGAGCCTCCCAGGAGATCAGCCTGGACCGGCCACAGCCACCTCACCCCTCAGTCCAAAGCTGCT
CAGCCATCTCCCTCTGCAGTGCCCAAAACTGAAGACCAGCGTCCTCAGTTAGATCCTTACCAGA
