>Addgene plasmid #66977 | pcDNA3 Flag Erg | addgene partial sequence | sequence record 119187 | bgh_pa_d2r 5'-ACTCAGACAATGCGATGCAAtttc-3'
AGTGGGAGTGGCACCTTCCAGGGTCAAGGAAGGCACGGGGGAGGGGCAAACAACAGATGGCTGGCAACTA
GAAGGCACAGTCGAGGCTGATCAGCGAGCTCTAGCATTTAGGTGACACTATAGAATAGGGCCCTCTAGAT
GCATGCTCGAGCTAGTAGTAGGTGCCCAGGTGAGAGGGCATATGGCTGGCTGGGAGCCTAGTGTTCGGGT
AGATGCCCCCAGTCGGTGAATTCCAGTATGGGTTCGGGGAAGCAAAGAAACTGGAAGATGTGACTGGGAG
AGCGGGAGGGTGGGGAGACACAAAGTTCATCTTCTGGGGGTGGGCGTGATAGGAGCCCATGTATGGCAGG
TCGGAGGGGTACTTGTACAGGGACGACTCAGGAGGGTGGGGCTGCAGGGCCTGGGCAATCCCGTGGAAGT
CAAACTTGTAGGCGTAGCGCTTCCCGTGCACCTTGGTCATGATGTTTTTGTCGTAGTAGTAGCGGAGGGC
GCGGCTGAGCTTGTCATAGTTCATGTTGGGCTTGCTCTTCCTCTCCCCCCAGCGCCGAGCCACCTCGTCC
GGGTCTGTCATCTTGAACTCCCCGTTGGTGCCTTCCCAGGTGATGCAGTTGGAGTTGGAGCTGTCTGACA
GGAGTTCGAGCAGGAACTGCCACAGCTGGATCTGGCCACTACCTGGATTAGCAAGGCGGCTACTGGTCGG
TCCCAGGATCTGGTAAGGATCTAACTGAGGACGCTGGTCTTCAGTTTTGGGCACTGCAGAGGGAGATGGC
TGAGCAGCTTTGGACTGAGGGGTGAGGTGGCTGTGGCCGGTCCAGGCTGATCTCCTGGGAGGCTCATAAG
GTAAATCTGGCCTAGTTGTAATTCTTTGCGTAGCTTCGGGATATACTGAAGTATTTGGGAAAATAAAAGC
TGCACCCCC
