[The description below was written by a language model from this plasmid's Addgene catalogue record.]
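Description:
pcDNA3 Flag Erg is a mammalian expression plasmid built on the commercial pcDNA3 backbone, carrying the mouse Erg coding sequence with a Flag epitope fused to the N-terminus of the protein. The insert is about 1.46 kb in a backbone of roughly 5.4 kb, giving a total size of about 6.9 kb. Erg encodes an ETS-family transcription factor, and here it is driven by the CMV promoter, a strong constitutive viral promoter suited to high-level expression after transfection into mammalian cells. The insert was placed by restriction cloning between a BamHI site at the 5′ end, which was destroyed in the process, and an XhoI site at the 3′ end, which remains intact. T7 and SP6 primer sites flank the cloning region and are used to sequence across the insert.

In bacteria the plasmid is maintained at high copy number under ampicillin selection. The record gives no feature table, so other backbone elements, such as the polyadenylation signal or any mammalian selection marker, are not itemised for this particular construct. The Flag tag allows the exogenous Erg protein to be detected or captured with anti-Flag antibodies, for example in western blotting or immunoprecipitation, independently of Erg-specific reagents. The associated study concerns how BET bromodomain inhibition affects the function of haematopoietic transcription factors in acute myeloid leukaemia, which suggests the plasmid was used to express tagged Erg for examining its activity or interactions in that setting, although the record itself states only that it is an expression plasmid for Flag-tagged mouse Erg.
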