Addgene plasmid #66977: pcDNA3 Flag Erg
Purpose: Expression plasmid for mouse Erg; adds Flag tag to the N-terminus of protein
Depositing lab: Christopher Vakoc. Depositing organization: Cold Spring Harbor Laboratory. Publication: BET Bromodomain Inhibition Suppresses the Function of Hematopoietic Transcription Factors in Acute Myeloid Leukemia. Roe JS, Mercan F, Rivera K, Pappin DJ, Vakoc CR. Mol Cell. 2015 May 12. pii: S1097-2765(15)00267-1. doi: 10.1016/j.molcel.2015.04.011. PubMed 25982114.
Backbone
  Vector backbone: pcDNA3
  Backbone manufacturer: Invitrogen
  Backbone size w/o insert (bp): 5400
  Total vector size (bp): 6861
  Vector type: Mammalian Expression
Growth in bacteria
  Bacterial resistance: Ampicillin, 100 μg/mL
  Growth temperature: 37°C
  Growth strain: DH5alpha
  Copy number: High Copy
Gene/Insert
  Gene/Insert name: Erg
  Species: M. musculus (mouse)
  Insert size (bp): 1461
  GenBank ID: NM_133659.3
  Entrez Gene: Erg (a.k.a. D030036I24Rik)
  Promoter: CMV
  Tag / fusion protein: Flag (N terminal on insert)
  Cloning method: Restriction Enzyme; 5′ cloning site BamHI (destroyed during cloning); 3′ cloning site XhoI (not destroyed)
  Sequencing primers: 5′ T7; 3′ SP6
Terms and licenses: Academic/Nonprofit Terms; Industry Terms: Not Available to Industry
How to cite: pcDNA3 Flag Erg was a gift from Christopher Vakoc (Addgene plasmid # 66977 ; http://n2t.net/addgene:66977 ; RRID:Addgene_66977)
